LOCUS       Exported 4642 bp ds-DNA circular SYN 12-MAY-2021
DEFINITION  E.coli entry and expression vector for FX cloning system, N-terminal
            pelB signal sequence and C-terminal myc and 6xHisTag .
ACCESSION   .
VERSION     .
KEYWORDS    pSBinit
SOURCE      synthetic DNA construct
  ORGANISM  synthetic DNA construct
REFERENCE   1 (bases 1 to 4642)
  AUTHORS   Zimmermann I, Egloff P, Hutter CA, Arnold FM, Stohler P, Bocquet N,
            Hug MN, Huber S, Siegrist M, Hetemann L, Gera J, Gmur S, Spies P,
            Gygax D, Geertsma ER, Dawson RJ, Seeger MA
  TITLE     Synthetic single domain antibodies for the conformational trapping
            of membrane proteins.
  JOURNAL   Elife. 2018 May 24;7. pii: 34317. doi: 10.7554/eLife.34317.
  PUBMED    29792401
REFERENCE   2 (bases 1 to 4642)
  AUTHORS   .
  TITLE     Direct Submission
  JOURNAL   Exported May 12, 2021 from SnapGene Server 1.1.58
            http://www.snapgene.com
FEATURES             Location/Qualifiers
     source          1..4642
                     /organism="synthetic DNA construct"
                     /mol_type="other DNA"
     sig_peptide     7..69
                     /gene="pelB (fragment)"
                     /product="leader peptide for secretion"
                     /label=pelB signal sequence
     CDS             complement(120..425)
                     /codon_start=1
                     /gene="ccdB"
                     /product="CcdB, a bacterial toxin that poisons DNA gyrase"
                     /label=ccdB
                     /note="Plasmids containing the ccdB gene cannot be
                     propagated in standard E. coli strains."
                     /translation="MQFKVYTYKRESRYRLFVDVQSDIIDTPGRRMVIPLASARLLSDK
                     VSRELYPVVHIGDESWRMMTTDMASVPVSVIGEEVADLSHRENDIKNAINLMFWGI"
     primer_bind     complement(222..241)
                     /label=ccdB-fwd
                     /note="ccdB gene, forward primer"
     CDS             755..784
                     /codon_start=1
                     /product="Myc (human c-Myc proto-oncogene) epitope tag"
                     /label=Myc
                     /translation="EQKLISEEDL"
     CDS             800..817
                     /codon_start=1
                     /product="6xHis affinity tag"
                     /label=6xHis
                     /translation="HHHHHH"
     primer_bind     complement(873..890)
                     /label=pBAD Reverse
                     /note="For vectors with E. coli araBAD promoter, reverse
                     primer"
     promoter        1154..1256
                     /label=cat promoter
                     /note="promoter of the E. coli cat gene encoding
                     chloramphenicol acetyltransferase"
     CDS             1257..1916
                     /codon_start=1
                     /gene="cat"
                     /product="chloramphenicol acetyltransferase"
                     /label=CmR
                     /note="confers resistance to chloramphenicol"
                     /translation="MEKKITGYTTVDISQWHRKEHFEAFQSVAQCTYNQTVQLDITAFL
                     KTVKKNKHKFYPAFIHILARLMNAHPEFRMAMKDGELVIWDSVHPCYTVFHEQTETFSS
                     LWSEYHDDFRQFLHIYSQDVACYGENLAYFPKGFIENMFFVSANPWVSFTSFDLNVANM
                     DNFFAPVFTMGKYYTQGDKVLMPLAIQVHHAVCDGFHVGRMLNELQQYCDEWQGGA"
     primer_bind     complement(1323..1342)
                     /label=CAT-R
                     /note="Chloramphenicol resistance gene, reverse primer"
     rep_origin      2242..2830
                     /direction=RIGHT
                     /label=ori
                     /note="high-copy-number ColE1/pMB1/pBR322/pUC origin of
                     replication"
     primer_bind     2731..2750
                     /label=pBR322ori-F
                     /note="pBR322 origin, forward primer"
     primer_bind     2984..3001
                     /label=L4440
                     /note="L4440 vector, forward primer"
     misc_feature    3016..3156
                     /label=bom
                     /note="basis of mobility region from pBR322"
     primer_bind     complement(3082..3101)
                     /label=pRS-marker
                     /note="pRS vectors, use to sequence yeast selectable
                     marker"
     primer_bind     3242..3264
                     /label=pGEX 3'
                     /note="pGEX vectors, reverse primer"
     CDS             complement(3420..4298)
                     /codon_start=1
                     /gene="araC"
                     /product="L-arabinose regulatory protein"
                     /label=araC
                     /translation="MAEAQNDPLLPGYSFNAHLVAGLTPIEANGYLDFFIDRPLGMKGY
                     ILNLTIRGQGVVKNQGREFVCRPGDILLFPPGEIHHYGRHPEAREWYHQWVYFRPRAYW
                     HEWLNWPSIFANTGFFRPDEAHQPHFSDLFGQIINAGQGEGRYSELLAINLLEQLLLRR
                     MEAINESLHPPMDNRVREACQYISDHLADSNFDIASVAQHVCLSPSRLSHLFRQQLGIS
                     VLSWREDQRISQAKLLLSTTRMPIATVGRNVGFDDQLYFSRVFKKCTGASPSEFRAGCE
                     EKVNDVAVKLS"
     promoter        4325..4609
                     /gene="araBAD"
                     /label=araBAD promoter
                     /note="promoter of the L-arabinose operon of E. coli; the
                     araC regulatory gene is transcribed in the opposite
                     direction (Guzman et al., 1995)"
     primer_bind     4532..4551
                     /label=pBAD Forward
                     /note="For vectors with E. coli araBAD promoter, forward
                     primer"
ORIGIN
        1 atgagtaaat atctgctgcc gaccgcagca gcgggtctgc tgctgctggc agcccagcct
       61 gcaatggccg gctcttcaag tcgacctgca gactggctgt gtataaggga gcctgacatt
      121 tatattcccc agaacatcag gttaatggcg tttttgatgt cattttcgcg gtggctgaga
      181 tcagccactt cttccccgat aacggagacc ggcacactgg ccatatcggt ggtcatcatg
      241 cgccagcttt catccccgat atgcaccacc gggtaaagtt cacgggagac tttatctgac
      301 agcagacgtg cactggccag ggggatcacc atccgtcgcc cgggcgtgtc aataatatca
      361 ctctgtacat ccacaaacag acgataacgg ctctctcttt tataggtgta aaccttaaac
      421 tgcatttcac cagcccctgt tctcgtcagc aaaagagccg ttcatttcaa taaaccgggc
      481 gacctcagcc atcccttcct gattttccgc tttccagcgt tcggcacgca gacgacgggc
      541 ttcattctgc atggttgtgc ttaccagacc ggagatattg acatcatata tgccttgagc
      601 aactgatagc tgtcgctgtc aactgtcact gtaatacgct gcttcatagc atacctcttt
      661 ttgacatact tcgggtatac atatcagtat atattcttat accgcaaaaa tcagcgcgca
      721 aatacgcata ctgttatctg caggaagagc tggcgaacaa aaactcatct cagaagagga
      781 tctgaatagc gccgtcgacc atcatcatca tcatcattga gtttaaacgg tctccagctt
      841 ggctgttttg gcggatgaga gaagattttc agcctgatac agattaaatc agaacgcaga
      901 agcggtctga taaaacagaa tttgcctggc ggcagtagcg cggtggtccc acctgacccc
      961 atgccgaact cagaagtgaa acgccgtagc gccgatggta gtgtggggtc tccccatgaa
     1021 ttccccgcgc gcgatgccct ttcgtcttcg aataaatacc tgtgacggaa gatcacttcg
     1081 cagaataaat aaatcctggt gtccctgttg ataccgggaa gccctgggcc aacttttggc
     1141 gaaaatgaga cgttgatcgg cacgtaagag gttccaactt tcaccataat gaaataagat
     1201 cactaccggg cgtatttttt gagttatcga gattttcagg agctaaggaa gctaaaatgg
     1261 agaaaaaaat cactggatat accaccgttg atatatccca atggcatcgt aaagaacatt
     1321 ttgaggcatt tcagtcagtt gctcaatgta cctataacca gaccgttcag ctggatatta
     1381 cggccttttt aaagaccgta aagaaaaata agcacaagtt ttatccggcc tttattcaca
     1441 ttcttgcccg cctgatgaat gctcatccgg aatttcgtat ggcaatgaaa gacggtgagc
     1501 tggtgatatg ggatagtgtt cacccttgtt acaccgtttt ccatgagcaa actgaaacgt
     1561 tttcatcgct ctggagtgaa taccacgacg atttccggca gtttctacac atatattcgc
     1621 aagatgtggc gtgttacggt gaaaacctgg cctatttccc taaagggttt attgagaata
     1681 tgtttttcgt ctcagccaat ccctgggtga gtttcaccag ttttgattta aacgtggcga
     1741 atatggacaa cttcttcgcc cccgttttca ctatgggcaa atattatacg caaggcgaca
     1801 aggtgctgat gccgctggcg attcaggttc atcatgccgt ttgtgatggc ttccatgtcg
     1861 gcagaatgct taatgaatta caacagtact gcgatgagtg gcagggcggg gcgtaatttt
     1921 tttaaggcag ttattggtgc ccttaaacgc ctggttgcta cgcctgaata agtgataata
     1981 agcggatgaa tggcagaaat tcgagcccgc ctaatgagcg ggcttttttt tagcccgcct
     2041 aatgagcggg cttttttttc gaaagcaaat tcgacccatc gcgcgcgggg agtcaactca
     2101 gcaaaagttc gatttattca acaaagccac gttgtgtctc aaaatcgctg atgttacatt
     2161 gcacctcatg accaaaatcc cttaacgtga gttttcgttc cactgagcgt cagaccccgt
     2221 agaaaagatc aaaggatctt cttgagatcc tttttttctg cgcgtaatct gctgcttgca
     2281 aacaaaaaaa ccaccgctac cagcggtggt ttgtttgccg gatcaagagc taccaactct
     2341 ttttccgaag gtaactggct tcagcagagc gcagatacca aatactgtcc ttctagtgta
     2401 gccgtagtta ggccaccact tcaagaactc tgtagcaccg cctacatacc tcgctctgct
     2461 aatcctgtta ccagtggctg ctgccagtgg cgataagtcg tgtcttaccg ggttggactc
     2521 aagacgatag ttaccggata aggcgcagcg gtcgggctga acggggggtt cgtgcacaca
     2581 gcccagcttg gagcgaacga cctacaccga actgagatac ctacagcgtg agctatgaga
     2641 aagcgccacg cttcccgaag ggagaaaggc ggacaggtat ccggtaagcg gcagggtcgg
     2701 aacaggagag cgcacgaggg agcttccagg gggaaacgcc tggtatcttt atagtcctgt
     2761 cgggtttcgc cacctctgac ttgagcgtcg atttttgtga tgctcgtcag gggggcggag
     2821 cctatggaaa aacgccagca acgcggcctt tttacggttc ctggcctttt gctggccttt
     2881 tgctcacatg ttctttcctg cgttatcccc tgattctgtg gataaccgta ttaccgcctt
     2941 tgagtgagct gataccgctc gccgcagccg aacgaccgag cgcagcgagt cagtgagcga
     3001 ggaagcggaa gtgcccctga tgcggtattt tctccttacg catctgtgcg gtatttcaca
     3061 ccgcatatgg tgcactctca gtacaatctg ctctgatgcc gcatagttaa gccagtatac
     3121 actccgctat cgctacgtga ctgggtcatg gctgcgcccc gacacccgcc aacacccgct
     3181 gacgcgccct gacgggcttg tctgctcccg gcatccgctt acagacaagc tgtgaccgtc
     3241 tccgggagct gcatgtgtca gaggttttca ccgtcatcac cgaaacgcgc gaggcagcag
     3301 atcaattcgc gcgcgaaggc gaagcggcat gcataatgtg cctgtcaaat ggacgaagca
     3361 gggattctgc aaaccctatg ctactccgtc aagccgtcaa ttgtctgatt cgttaccaat
     3421 tatgacaact tgacggctac atcattcact ttttcttcac aaccggcacg gaactcgctc
     3481 gggctggccc cggtgcattt tttaaatacc cgcgagaaat agagttgatc gtcaaaacca
     3541 acattgcgac cgacggtggc gataggcatc cgggtggtgc tcaaaagcag cttcgcctgg
     3601 ctgatacgtt ggtcctcgcg ccagcttaag acgctaatcc ctaactgctg gcggaaaaga
     3661 tgtgacagac gcgacggcga caagcaaaca tgctgtgcga cgctggcgat atcaaaattg
     3721 ctgtctgcca ggtgatcgct gatgtactga caagcctcgc gtacccgatt atccatcggt
     3781 ggatggagcg actcgttaat cgcttccatg cgccgcagta acaattgctc aagcagattt
     3841 atcgccagca gctccgaata gcgcccttcc ccttgcccgg cgttaatgat ttgcccaaac
     3901 aggtcgctga aatgcggctg gtgcgcttca tccgggcgaa agaaccccgt attggcaaat
     3961 attgacggcc agttaagcca ttcatgccag taggcgcgcg gacgaaagta aacccactgg
     4021 tgataccatt cgcgagcctc cggatgacga ccgtagtgat gaatctctcc tggcgggaac
     4081 agcaaaatat cacccggtcg gcaaacaaat tctcgtccct gatttttcac caccccctga
     4141 ccgcgaatgg tgagattgag aatataacct ttcattccca gcggtcggtc gataaaaaaa
     4201 tcgagataac cgttggcctc aatcggcgtt aaacccgcca ccagatgggc attaaacgag
     4261 tatcccggca gcaggggatc attttgcgct tcagccatac ttttcatact cccgccattc
     4321 agagaagaaa ccaattgtcc atattgcatc agacattgcc gtcactgcgt cttttactgg
     4381 cacttctcgc taaccaaacc ggtaaccccg cttattaaaa gcattctgta acaaagcggg
     4441 accaaagcca tgacaaaaac gcgtaacaaa agtgtctata atcacggcag aaaagtccac
     4501 attgattatt tgcacggcgt cacactttgc tatgccatag catttttatc cataagatta
     4561 gcggatccta cctgacgctt tttatcgcaa ctctctactg tttctccata cccgtttttt
     4621 gggctaacag gaggaattaa cc
//
