[The description below was written by a language model from this plasmid's Addgene catalogue record and the feature table of its GenBank file.]
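Description:
pSBinit is a 4,642 bp empty-backbone bacterial expression plasmid that serves as both the entry and expression vector of the FX cloning system in E. coli. It replicates from a high-copy ColE1/pUC-type origin, retains the pBR322 bom (basis of mobility) region, and is selected with chloramphenicol through a cat gene driven by its own promoter. Because the cloning site is occupied by a ccdB counterselection gene, whose product poisons DNA gyrase, the unmodified vector has to be maintained in a ccdB-tolerant strain. Replacing the cassette with an insert removes the toxin, so only recombinant plasmids survive in ordinary hosts.

Expression is controlled by the arabinose-inducible araBAD promoter, with the araC regulator encoded divergently upstream, giving tight and titratable induction by L-arabinose. Immediately downstream of the promoter lies a pelB signal sequence, followed by the ccdB stuffer (in reverse orientation) and then a Myc epitope and a 6xHis tag. An open reading frame cloned in place of the stuffer is therefore produced as a fusion carrying an N-terminal pelB leader, which directs export to the periplasm, where disulfide bonds can form. The fusion also carries C-terminal Myc and His tags for detection and metal-affinity purification.

The vector carries no insert as deposited. The associated publication concerns synthetic single-domain antibodies used for conformational trapping of membrane proteins, which is consistent with using pSBinit for periplasmic production and screening of such binders. As an FX entry vector, it would also serve as a starting point for subcloning them into other FX-compatible vectors.
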