Addgene plasmid #110100: pSBinit
Purpose: (Empty Backbone) E.coli entry and expression vector for FX cloning system, N-terminal pelB signal sequence and C-terminal myc and 6xHisTag
Depositing lab: Markus Seeger. Depositing organization: University of Zurich. Publication: Synthetic single domain antibodies for the conformational trapping of membrane proteins. Zimmermann I, Egloff P, Hutter CA, Arnold FM, Stohler P, Bocquet N, Hug MN, Huber S, Siegrist M, Hetemann L, Gera J, Gmur S, Spies P, Gygax D, Geertsma ER, Dawson RJ, Seeger MA. Elife. 2018 May 24;7. pii: 34317. doi: 10.7554/eLife.34317. PubMed 29792401.
Backbone
  Vector backbone: pSBinit
  Vector type: Bacterial Expression
  Tag / fusion protein: myc, His (C terminal on backbone)
Growth in bacteria
  Bacterial resistance: Chloramphenicol, 25 μg/mL
  Growth temperature: 37°C
  Growth strain: ccdB Survival
  Copy number: High Copy
Gene/Insert
  Gene/Insert name: None
  Tag / fusion protein: myc, His (C terminal on backbone)
Terms and licenses: Academic/Nonprofit Terms; Industry Terms: Not Available to Industry
How to cite: pSBinit was a gift from Markus Seeger (Addgene plasmid # 110100 ; http://n2t.net/addgene:110100 ; RRID:Addgene_110100)
